Addgene plasmid #233817: pAL009
Purpose: MoClo-YTK; type3B; NS3 systems; NS3-V1
Depositing lab: Jeff Hasty. Depositing organization: University of California, San Diego (UCSD). Publication: A Standardized Set of MoClo-Compatible Inducible Promoter Systems for Tunable Gene Expression in Yeast. O'Laughlin R, Tran Q, Lezia A, Ngamkanjanarat W, Emmanuele P, Hao N, Hasty J. ACS Synth Biol. 2024 Jan 19;13(1):85-102. doi: 10.1021/acssynbio.3c00184. Epub 2023 Dec 11. PubMed 38079574.
Backbone
  Vector backbone: pYTK001
  Vector type: Yeast Expression
Growth in bacteria
  Bacterial resistance: Chloramphenicol, 25 μg/mL
  Growth temperature: 37°C
  Growth strain: DH5alpha
  Copy number: High Copy
Gene/Insert
  Gene/Insert name: NS3-V1
  Species: S. cerevisiae (budding yeast)
  Cloning method: Golden Gate
Terms and licenses: Academic/Nonprofit Terms; Industry Terms: Not Available to Industry
How to cite: pAL009 was a gift from Jeff Hasty (Addgene plasmid # 233817 ; http://n2t.net/addgene:233817 ; RRID:Addgene_233817)
