[The description below was written by a language model from this plasmid's Addgene catalogue record and pLannotate feature annotations shown in this document.]
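Description:
pAL009 is a small (about 2.5 kb) part plasmid from a MoClo Yeast Toolkit (YTK)-compatible collection of inducible expression systems for Saccharomyces cerevisiae. It is built on the pYTK001 part-entry backbone and holds a single Golden Gate-ready module designated type 3B, which in the YTK scheme is the downstream half of a split coding-sequence position. It is therefore meant to be fused in frame behind a type 3A part during assembly. Although catalogued as a yeast expression vector, the annotated sequence shows no yeast promoter, terminator, selectable marker or origin. The plasmid functions as a storage and donor vector, and the part only becomes expressible after assembly into a full transcription-unit cassette. It is maintained in E. coli through a high-copy ColE1/pUC-type origin and selected with chloramphenicol via the cat gene and its native promoter. A lambda t0 terminator lies next to the resistance cassette.

The insert, NS3-V1, is annotated as a roughly 580 bp fragment matching the hepatitis C virus genotype 1a (H77) polyprotein. The automatic annotation carries generic polyprotein text about the RNA polymerase, but the part name and stated purpose indicate that the fragment corresponds to the NS3 protease region. The catalogue lists the species as budding yeast, which reflects the intended host rather than the viral origin of the sequence. A short match to an HA epitope tag lies downstream of the NS3 fragment, though it is only a partial hit. The record places the part among "NS3 systems" within a set of tunable inducible promoter systems, but it does not state what distinguishes version V1, which partners it is fused to, or which inducer controls it.
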