Features (pLannotate 1.2.2; 6 found; start..end, strand, type, name):
    203..781     +  CDS            POLG_HCV77 (fragment): Experimental evidence at protein level: Swiss-Prot protein existence level 1. [RNA-directed RNA polymerase]: RNA-dependent RNA polymerase that performs primer-template recognition and RNA synthesis during viral replication. From Hepatitis C virus genotype 1a (isolate H77) (HCV).
    866..885     +  CDS            HA (fragment): HA (human influenza hemagglutinin) epitope tag
    909..943     -  terminator     lambda t0 terminator: minimal transcription terminator from phage lambda (Scholtissek and Grosse, 1987)
   1017..1673    -  CDS            cat: CAT_ECOLX - Experimental evidence at protein level: Swiss-Prot protein existence level 1. This enzyme is an effector of chloramphenicol resistance in bacteria. From Escherichia coli. This protein is used as a marker in many commonly used cloning vectors, such as pACYC184.
   1674..1771    -  promoter       cat promoter: promoter of the E. coli cat gene encoding chloramphenicol acetyltransferase
   1855..2443    +  rep_origin     ori: high-copy-number ColE1/pMB1/pBR322/pUC origin of replication
>Addgene plasmid #233817 | pAL009 | addgene full sequence | sequence record 469330 | Addgene NGS Result
TCGGTCTCATTCTGGGGCGAGCGCGGGCATGGCGTCAATGACTGGGGGCCAGCAAATGGGGAGTACGGAG
GATGTAGTTTGTTGTCATTCAATATACGGCAAGAAGAAGGGTGACATCGACACGTACAGATACATAGGCT
CTAGTGGGACAGGCTGCGTAGTAATCGTGGGCAGAATTGTCCTAAGCGGATCCGGAACCAGTGCGCCTAT
CACCGCCTACGCACAACAAACCAGGGGACTATTGGGCTGTATCATAACAAGCCTAACTGGAAGAGACAAA
AATCAAGTCGAGGGCGAGGTTCAGATCGTATCTACGGCAACTCAGACCTTTCTTGCCACGTGCATAAACG
GCGTGTGCTGGGCCGTATATCATGGGGCTGGCACAAGAACGATAGCGAGTCCTAAGGGTCCTGTTATTCA
AATGTATACCAACGTAGACCAGGATCTAGTCGGCTGGCCCGCGCCCCAAGGCTCTAGGAGTCTTACCCCT
TGCACGTGCGGGTCCTCAGACTTATACCTGGTAACGAGGCACGCAGATGTTATACCTGTGCGTAGAAGGG
GTGACAGTAGAGGATCTCTTTTATCCCCCCGTCCCATTAGCTACTTAAAGGGTAGCTCTGGGGGGCCGTT
GTTATGTCCGGCAGGACATGCCGTCGGGTTATTCAGAGCGGCTGTTTGTACGAGGGGTGTTGCAAAAGCA
GTAGATTTTATACCGGTTGAGAACTTAGAGACAACGATGAGGTCCCCGGTTTTTACAGACAACTCATCTC
CACCTGCTGTTACACTGACCCACCCCATCACCAAAATTGACAGGGAGGTTCTCTACCAGGAATTTGACGA
AATGGAGGAGTGCTCACAACACTATCCATACGACGTACCAGATTATGCTGGATCCTGAGACCAGACCAAT
AAAAAACGCCCGGCGGCAACCGAGCGTTCTGAACAAATCCAGATGGAGTTCTGAGGTCATTACTGGATCT
ATCAACAGGAGTCCAAGCGAGCTCGATATCAAATTACGCCCCGCCCTGCCACTCATCGCAGTACTGTTGT
AATTCATTAAGCATTCTGCCGACATGGAAGCCATCACAAACGGCATGATGAACCTGAATCGCCAGCGGCA
TCAGCACCTTGTCGCCTTGCGTATAATATTTGCCCATGGTGAAAACGGGGGCGAAGAAGTTGTCCATATT
GGCCACGTTTAAATCAAAACTGGTGAAACTCACCCAGGGATTGGCTGAAACGAAAAACATATTCTCAATA
AACCCTTTAGGGAAATAGGCCAGGTTTTCACCGTAACACGCCACATCTTGCGAATATATGTGTAGAAACT
GCCGGAAATCGTCGTGGTATTCACTCCAGAGCGATGAAAACGTTTCAGTTTGCTCATGGAAAACGGTGTA
ACAAGGGTGAACACTATCCCATATCACCAGCTCACCGTCTTTCATTGCCATACGAAATTCCGGATGAGCA
TTCATCAGGCGGGCAAGAATGTGAATAAAGGCCGGATAAAACTTGTGCTTATTTTTCTTTACGGTCTTTA
AAAAGGCCGTAATATCCAGCTGAACGGTCTGGTTATAGGTACATTGAGCAACTGACTGAAATGCCTCAAA
ATGTTCTTTACGATGCCATTGGGATATATCAACGGTGGTATATCCAGTGATTTTTTTCTCCATTTTAGCT
TCCTTAGCTCCTGAAAATCTCGATAACTCAAAAAATACGCCCGGTAGTGATCTTATTTCATTATGGTGAA
AGTTGGAACCTCTTACGTGCCCGATCAATCATGACCAAAATCCCTTAACGTGAGTTTTCGTTCCACTGAG
CGTCAGACCCCGTAGAAAAGATCAAAGGATCTTCTTGAGATCCTTTTTTTCTGCGCGTAATCTGCTGCTT
GCAAACAAAAAAACCACCGCTACCAGCGGTGGTTTGTTTGCCGGATCAAGAGCTACCAACTCTTTTTCCG
AAGGTAACTGGCTTCAGCAGAGCGCAGATACCAAATACTGTTCTTCTAGTGTAGCCGTAGTTAGGCCACC
ACTTCAAGAACTCTGTAGCACCGCCTACATACCTCGCTCTGCTAATCCTGTTACCAGTGGCTGCTGCCAG
TGGCGATAAGTCGTGTCTTACCGGGTTGGACTCAAGACGATAGTTACCGGATAAGGCGCAGCGGTCGGGC
TGAACGGGGGGTTCGTGCACACAGCCCAGCTTGGAGCGAACGACCTACACCGAACTGAGATACCTACAGC
GTGAGCTATGAGAAAGCGCCACGCTTCCCGAAGGGAGAAAGGCGGACAGGTATCCGGTAAGCGGCAGGGT
CGGAACAGGAGAGCGCACGAGGGAGCTTCCAGGGGGAAACGCCTGGTATCTTTATAGTCCTGTCGGGTTT
CGCCACCTCTGACTTGAGCGTCGATTTTTGTGATGCTCGTCAGGGGGGCGGAGCCTATGGAAAAACGCCA
GCAACGCGGCCTTTTTACGGTTCCTGGCCTTTTGCTGGCCTTTTGCTCACATGTTCTTTCCTGCGTTATC
CCCTGATTCTGTGGATAACCGTAG
